Addgene plasmid #176979: DOP1B_pcDNA6.2/EmGFP-Bsd
Purpose: Mammalian expression vector encoding DOP1B and EmGFP-Bsd
Depositing lab: Roger Reeves. Depositing organization: Johns Hopkins University and School of Medicine. Publication: Overexpression screen of chromosome 21 genes reveals modulators of Sonic hedgehog signaling relevant to Down syndrome. Moyer AJ, Fernandez FX, Li Y, Klinedinst DK, Florea LD, Kazuki Y, Oshimura M, Reeves RH. Dis Model Mech. 2023 Apr 1;16(4):dmm049712. doi: 10.1242/dmm.049712. Epub 2023 Apr 13. PubMed 36995257.
Backbone
  Vector backbone: pcDNA6.2/EmGFP-Bsd/V5-DEST
  Backbone manufacturer: Invitrogen (V36620)
  Backbone size w/o insert (bp): 5983
  Vector type: Mammalian Expression
  Selectable markers: EmGFP fused to Blasticidin (bsd)-resistance marker
Growth in bacteria
  Bacterial resistance: Ampicillin, 100 μg/mL
  Growth temperature: 37°C
  Growth strain: DH5alpha
  Copy number: High Copy
Gene/Insert
  Gene/Insert name: DOP1B (alt names: DOPEY2; C21orf5)
  Species: H. sapiens (human)
  Insert size (bp): 6936
  Entrez Gene: DOPEY2 (a.k.a. 21orf5, C21orf5)
  Promoter: CMV
  Cloning method: TOPO Cloning
  Sequencing primers: 5′ T7; 3′ V5 reverse
Resource information
  A portion of this plasmid was derived from a plasmid made by: ORFeome Collaboration (HsCD00431873)
Terms and licenses: Academic/Nonprofit Terms; Industry Terms: Not Available to Industry
Depositor comments: DOP1B (BC156374.1) expressed under the control of CMV promoter and EmGFP-Bsd under the control of PGK
How to cite: DOP1B_pcDNA6.2/EmGFP-Bsd was a gift from Roger Reeves (Addgene plasmid # 176979 ; http://n2t.net/addgene:176979 ; RRID:Addgene_176979)
