[The description below was written by a language model from this plasmid's Addgene catalogue record and pLannotate feature annotations shown in this document.]
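Description:
DOP1B_pcDNA6.2/EmGFP-Bsd is a mammalian expression plasmid of about 12.9 kb built on the Invitrogen pcDNA6.2/EmGFP-Bsd/V5-DEST Gateway destination backbone. It carries the human DOP1B open reading frame (also known as DOPEY2 or C21orf5), a roughly 6.9 kb chromosome 21 gene derived from an ORFeome Collaboration clone. In bacteria it is maintained as a high-copy plasmid through a ColE1/pUC-type origin and selected with ampicillin via the β-lactamase gene. An f1 origin is also present.

The DOP1B coding sequence sits downstream of the human CMV immediate-early enhancer and promoter, with a T7 promoter just upstream that serves as a sequencing primer site. The ORF is flanked by attB1 and attB2 sites, which indicates entry by Gateway recombination even though the catalogue entry lists TOPO cloning. It is followed by a V5 epitope tag and the HSV thymidine kinase polyadenylation signal. The record does not say whether the insert retains a stop codon, so it is unclear whether the V5 tag is fused to the protein.

A second, independent cassette uses the mouse PGK promoter, with a bacterial EM7 promoter behind it, to drive Emerald GFP fused to blasticidin S deaminase, ending in an SV40 polyadenylation signal. This fusion marks transfected cells with green fluorescence and allows blasticidin selection without tagging DOP1B itself. The short bleomycin-resistance, lacI and HIV LTR fragments in the annotation appear to be backbone remnants or partial matches rather than functional elements. The plasmid was made for an overexpression screen of chromosome 21 genes seeking modulators of Sonic hedgehog signalling relevant to Down syndrome.
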