Features (pLannotate 1.2.2; 25 found; start..end, strand, type, name):
    139..186     +  promoter       EM7 promoter: synthetic bacterial promoter&nbsp
    205..921     +  CDS            Emerald: Emerald is a basic (constitutively fluorescent) green fluorescent protein published in 1998, derived from Aequorea victoria. It is reported to be a very rapidly-maturing weak dimer.
    921..1317    +  CDS            BSD (fragment): blasticidin S deaminase; Aspergillus terreus BSD; confers resistance to blasticidin
   1318..1345    +  CDS            BleoR (fragment): antibiotic-binding protein; Sh ble from Streptoalloteichus hindustanus; confers resistance to bleomycin, phleomycin, and Zeocin™
   1355..1480    +  CDS            ble (fragment): BLE_KLEPN - Experimental evidence at protein level: Swiss-Prot protein existence level 1. Binding protein with a strong affinity to the bleomycin family of antibiotics. Binds to CL990; an antimitotic-antibiotic compound. From Klebsiella pneumoniae.
   1475..1596    +  polyA_signal   SV40 poly(A) signal: SV40 polyadenylation signal
   1667..1689    -  protein_bind   lac operator (fragment): The lac repressor binds to the lac operator to inhibit transcription in E. coli. This inhibition can be relieved by adding lactose or isopropyl-β-D-thiogalactopyranoside (IPTG). lac repressor encoded by lacI
   1693..1723    -  promoter       lac promoter: promoter for the E. coli lac operon
   1738..1759    -  protein_bind   CAP binding site: CAP binding activates transcription in the presence of cAMP. E. coli catabolite activator protein
   1772..1864    -  CDS            lacI (fragment): lac repressor; lacI; The lac repressor binds to the lac operator to inhibit transcription in E. coli. This inhibition can be relieved by adding lactose or isopropyl-β-D-thiogalactopyranoside (IPTG).
   2047..2635    -  rep_origin     ori: high-copy-number ColE1/pMB1/pBR322/pUC origin of replication
   2806..3666    -  CDS            AmpR: β-lactamase; bla; confers resistance to ampicillin, carbenicillin, and related antibiotics
   3667..3771    -  promoter       AmpR promoter: bla
   3830..3882    -  misc_feature   bom (fragment): basis of mobility region from pBR322
   4037..4416    +  enhancer       CMV enhancer: human cytomegalovirus immediate early enhancer
   4417..4620    +  promoter       CMV promoter: human cytomegalovirus (CMV) immediate early promoter
   4616..4649    +  LTR            5' LTR (truncated) (fragment): truncated 5' long terminal repeat (LTR) from HIV-1
   4665..4683    +  promoter       T7 promoter: promoter for bacteriophage T7 RNA polymerase
   4713..4737    +  protein_bind   attB1: mutant version of attB; recombination site for the Gateway® BP reaction BP Clonase™
   4758..11651   +  CDS            DOP1B: DOP2_HUMAN - Also known as C21orf5, DOPEY2 From Homo sapiens (Human).
  11677..11701   -  protein_bind   attB2: mutant version of attB; recombination site for the Gateway® BP reaction BP Clonase™
  11727..11768   +  CDS            V5 tag: epitope tag from simian virus 5
  11852..11900   +  polyA_signal   HSV TK poly(A) signal: herpes simplex virus thymidine kinase polyadenylation signal (Cole and Stacy, 1985)
  12102..12530   +  rep_origin     f1 ori (sequence partly withheld): f1 bacteriophage origin of replication; arrow indicates direction of (+) strand synthesis
  12545..125     +  promoter       PGK promoter (across the origin): mouse phosphoglycerate kinase 1 promoter
>Addgene plasmid #176979 | DOP1B_pcDNA6.2/EmGFP-Bsd | addgene full sequence | sequence record 349736 | Addgene NGS Result
GGCTCAGGGGCGGGCTCAGGGGCGGGGCGGGCGCCCGAAGGTCCTCCGGAGGCCCGGCATTCTGCACGCT
TCAAAAGCGCACGTCTGCCGCGCTGTTCTCCTCTTCCTCATCTCCGGGCCTTTCGACTCTAGACACGTGT
TGACAATTAATCATCGGCATAGTATATCGGCATAGTATAATACGACAAGGTGAGGAACTAAACCATGGTG
AGCAAGGGCGAGGAGCTGTTCACCGGGGTGGTGCCCATCCTGGTCGAGCTGGACGGCGACGTAAACGGCC
ACAAGTTCAGCGTGTCCGGCGAGGGCGAGGGCGATGCCACCTACGGCAAGCTGACCCTGAAGTTCATCTG
CACCACCGGCAAGCTGCCCGTGCCCTGGCCCACCCTCGTGACCACCTTCACCTACGGCGTGCAGTGCTTC
GCCCGCTACCCCGACCACATGAAGCAGCACGACTTCTTCAAGTCCGCCATGCCCGAAGGCTACGTCCAGG
AGCGCACCATCTTCTTCAAGGACGACGGCAACTACAAGACCCGCGCCGAGGTGAAGTTCGAGGGCGACAC
CCTGGTGAACCGCATCGAGCTGAAGGGCATCGACTTCAAGGAGGACGGCAACATCCTGGGGCACAAGCTG
GAGTACAACTACAACAGCCACAAGGTCTATATCACCGCCGACAAGCAGAAGAACGGCATCAAGGTGAACT
TCAAGACCCGCCACAACATCGAGGACGGCAGCGTGCAGCTCGCCGACCACTACCAGCAGAACACCCCCAT
CGGCGACGGCCCCGTGCTGCTGCCCGACAACCACTACCTGAGCACCCAGTCCGCCCTGAGCAAAGACCCC
AACGAGAAGCGCGATCACATGGTCCTGCTGGAGTTCGTGACCGCCGCCGGGATCACTCTCGGCATGGACG
AGCTGTACAAGGCCAAGCCTTTGTCTCAAGAAGAATCCACCCTCATTGAAAGAGCAACGGCTACAATCAA
CAGCATCCCCATCTCTGAAGACTACAGCGTCGCCAGCGCAGCTCTCTCTAGCGACGGCCGCATCTTCACT
GGTGTCAATGTATATCATTTTACTGGGGGACCTTGTGCAGAACTCGTGGTGCTGGGCACTGCTGCTGCTG
CGGCAGCTGGCAACCTGACTTGTATCGTCGCGATCGGAAATGAGAACAGGGGCATCTTGAGCCCCTGCGG
ACGGTGCCGACAGGTGCTTCTCGATCTGCATCCTGGGATCAAAGCCATAGTGAAGGACAGTGATGGACAG
CCGACGGCAGTTGGGATTCGTGAATTGCTGCCCTCTGGTTATGTGTGGGAGGGCTAAGCACTTCGTGGCC
GAGGAGCAGGACTGACACGTGCTACGAGATTTCGATTCCACCGCCGCCTTCTATGAAAGGTTGGGCTTCG
GAATCGTTTTCCGGGACGCCGGCTGGATGATCCTCCAGCGCGGGGATCTCATGCTGGAGTTCTTCGCCCA
CCCCAACTTGTTTATTGCAGCTTATAATGGTTACAAATAAAGCAATAGCATCACAAATTTCACAAATAAA
GCATTTTTTTCACTGCATTCTAGTTGTGGTTTGTCCAAACTCATCAATGTATCTTATCATGTCTGTATAC
CGTCGACCTCTAGCTAGAGCTTGGCGTAATCATGGTCATAGCTGTTTCCTGTGTGAAATTGTTATCCGCT
CACAATTCCACACAACATACGAGCCGGAAGCATAAAGTGTAAAGCCTGGGGTGCCTAATGAGTGAGCTAA
CTCACATTAATTGCGTTGCGCTCACTGCCCGCTTTCCAGTCGGGAAACCTGTCGTGCCAGCTGCATTAAT
GAATCGGCCAACGCGCGGGGAGAGGCGGTTTGCGTATTGGGCGCTCTTCCGCTTCCTCGCTCACTGACTC
GCTGCGCTCGGTCGTTCGGCTGCGGCGAGCGGTATCAGCTCACTCAAAGGCGGTAATACGGTTATCCACA
GAATCAGGGGATAACGCAGGAAAGAACATGTGAGCAAAAGGCCAGCAAAAGGCCAGGAACCGTAAAAAGG
CCGCGTTGCTGGCGTTTTTCCATAGGCTCCGCCCCCCTGACGAGCATCACAAAAATCGACGCTCAAGTCA
GAGGTGGCGAAACCCGACAGGACTATAAAGATACCAGGCGTTTCCCCCTGGAAGCTCCCTCGTGCGCTCT
CCTGTTCCGACCCTGCCGCTTACCGGATACCTGTCCGCCTTTCTCCCTTCGGGAAGCGTGGCGCTTTCTC
ATAGCTCACGCTGTAGGTATCTCAGTTCGGTGTAGGTCGTTCGCTCCAAGCTGGGCTGTGTGCACGAACC
CCCCGTTCAGCCCGACCGCTGCGCCTTATCCGGTAACTATCGTCTTGAGTCCAACCCGGTAAGACACGAC
TTATCGCCACTGGCAGCAGCCACTGGTAACAGGATTAGCAGAGCGAGGTATGTAGGCGGTGCTACAGAGT
TCTTGAAGTGGTGGCCTAACTACGGCTACACTAGAAGAACAGTATTTGGTATCTGCGCTCTGCTGAAGCC
AGTTACCTTCGGAAAAAGAGTTGGTAGCTCTTGATCCGGCAAACAAACCACCGCTGGTAGCGGTGGTTTT
TTTGTTTGCAAGCAGCAGATTACGCGCAGAAAAAAAGGATCTCAAGAAGATCCTTTGATCTTTTCTACGG
GGTCTGACGCTCAGTGGAACGAAAACTCACGTTAAGGGATTTTGGTCATGAGATTATCAAAAAGGATCTT
CACCTAGATCCTTTTAAATTAAAAATGAAGTTTTAAATCAATCTAAAGTATATATGAGTAAACTTGGTCT
GACAGTTACCAATGCTTAATCAGTGAGGCACCTATCTCAGCGATCTGTCTATTTCGTTCATCCATAGTTG
CCTGACTCCCCGTCGTGTAGATAACTACGATACGGGAGGGCTTACCATCTGGCCCCAGTGCTGCAATGAT
ACCGCGAGACCCACGCTCACCGGCTCCAGATTTATCAGCAATAAACCAGCCAGCCGGAAGGGCCGAGCGC
AGAAGTGGTCCTGCAACTTTATCCGCCTCCATCCAGTCTATTAATTGTTGCCGGGAAGCTAGAGTAAGTA
GTTCGCCAGTTAATAGTTTGCGCAACGTTGTTGCCATTGCTACAGGCATCGTGGTGTCACGCTCGTCGTT
TGGTATGGCTTCATTCAGCTTCGGTTCCCAACGATCAAGGCGAGTTACATGATCCCCCATGTTGTGCAAA
AAAGCGGTTAGCTCCTTCGGTCCTCCGATCGTTGTCAGAAGTAAGTTGGCCGCAGTGTTATCACTCATGG
TTATGGCAGCACTGCATAATTCTCTTACTGTCATGCCATCCGTAAGATGCTTTTCTGTGACTGGTGAGTA
CTCAACCAAGTCATTCTGAGAATAGTGTATGCGGCGACCGAGTTGCTCTTGCCCGGCGTCAATACGGGAT
AATACCGCGCCACATAGCAGAACTTTAAAAGTGCTCATCATTGGAAAACGTTCTTCGGGGCGAAAACTCT
CAAGGATCTTACCGCTGTTGAGATCCAGTTCGATGTAACCCACTCGTGCACCCAACTGATCTTCAGCATC
TTTTACTTTCACCAGCGTTTCTGGGTGAGCAAAAACAGGAAGGCAAAATGCCGCAAAAAAGGGAATAAGG
GCGACACGGAAATGTTGAATACTCATACTCTTCCTTTTTCAATATTATTGAAGCATTTATCAGGGTTATT
GTCTCATGAGCGGATACATATTTGAATGTATTTAGAAAAATAAACAAATAGGGGTTCCGCGCACATTTCC
CCGAAAAGTGCCACCTGACGTCGACGGATCGGGAGATCTCCCGATCCCCTATGGTGCACTCTCAGTACAA
TCTGCTCTGATGCCGCATAGTTAAGCCAGTATCTGCTCCCTGCTTGTGTGTTGGAGGTCGCTGAGTAGTG
CGCGAGCAAAATTTAAGCTACAACAAGGCAAGGCTTGACCGACAATTGCATGAAGAATCTGCTTAGGGTT
AGGCGTTTTGCGCTGCTTCGCGATGTACGGGCCAGATATACGCGTTGACATTGATTATTGACTAGTTATT
AATAGTAATCAATTACGGGGTCATTAGTTCATAGCCCATATATGGAGTTCCGCGTTACATAACTTACGGT
AAATGGCCCGCCTGGCTGACCGCCCAACGACCCCCGCCCATTGACGTCAATAATGACGTATGTTCCCATA
GTAACGCCAATAGGGACTTTCCATTGACGTCAATGGGTGGAGTATTTACGGTAAACTGCCCACTTGGCAG
TACATCAAGTGTATCATATGCCAAGTACGCCCCCTATTGACGTCAATGACGGTAAATGGCCCGCCTGGCA
TTATGCCCAGTACATGACCTTATGGGACTTTCCTACTTGGCAGTACATCTACGTATTAGTCATCGCTATT
ACCATGGTGATGCGGTTTTGGCAGTACATCAATGGGCGTGGATAGCGGTTTGACTCACGGGGATTTCCAA
GTCTCCACCCCATTGACGTCAATGGGAGTTTGTTTTGGCACCAAAATCAACGGGACTTTCCAAAATGTCG
TAACAACTCCGCCCCATTGACGCAAATGGGCGGTAGGCGTGTACGGTGGGAGGTCTATATAAGCAGAGCT
CTCTGGCTAACTAGAGAACCCACTGCTTACTGGCTTATCGAAATTAATACGACTCACTATAGGGAGACCC
AAGCTGGCTAGTTAAGCTATCAACAAGTTTGTACAAAAAAGCAGGCTCCGCGGCCGCCCCCTTCACCATG
GATCCAGAAGAGCAGGAGCTCTTAAATGATTACAGATACAGAAGCTACTCTTCAGTGATTGAAAAGGCTT
TGAGAAATTTTGAGTCCTCGAGTGAATGGGCGGATCTCATATCTTCACTTGGCAAACTCAACAAGGCTCT
TCAGAGTAACCTGAGGTACTCCTTGTTGCCAAGACGGCTCCTCATCAGCAAAAGATTAGCTCAGTGTTTG
CACCCTGCCCTGCCCAGTGGTGTCCACTTAAAAGCTCTGGAAACCTACGAGATTATCTTTAAAATCGTGG
GGACCAAATGGCTGGCCAAGGACTTGTTTCTGTACAGCTGCGGGTTATTTCCTCTCCTGGCACACGCGGC
GGTGTCGGTGAGGCCGGTGCTGCTCACCCTGTACGAGAAGTACTTCCTCCCACTGCAGAAGCTGCTCCTG
CCCAGTCTGCAGGCCTTCATCGTGGGCCTGCTGCCCGGCCTTGAAGAGGGCTCCGAGATCTCCGACAGAA
CGGATGCTCTGCTCCTGAGACTGTCGCTGGTGGTTGGCAAAGAGGTGTTTTACACCGCCCTCTGGGGGAG
CGTCCTGGCCAGCCCGTCCATCCGCCTCCCTGCCTCAGTCTTCGTGGTGGGCCACATCAACAGGGATGCC
CCCGGCCGGGAGCAGAAGTACATGCTGGGGACCAATCACCAACTCACGGTGAAGTCTTTGCGTGCCTCCC
TGTTGGACTCAAATGTTCTTGTGCAAAGAAATAATCTGGAAATCGTTCTGTTTTTCTTCCCATTTTATAC
CTGTCTGGATTCCAATGAGAGAGCCATCCCCCTCCTCAGATCTGACATCGTGCGCATTCTCTCAGCCGCC
ACCCAGACCCTACTGAGAAGGGACATGTCCCTGAACAGAAGACTGTATGCATGGTTACTAGGCTCAGACA
TAAAAGGAAATACCGTTGTGCCAGAATCTGAAATCTCAAATTCTTATGAAGACCAGTCGTCTTATTTTTT
TGAAAAATACTCCAAGGATCTTTTAGTTGAGGGTTTGGCTGAGATATTGCATCAGAAGTTCATAGATGCT
GACGTGGAGGAACGCCATCATGCATACCTGAAGCCTTTTCGCGTCCTCATCAGTCTGCTTGACAAGCCAG
AAATAGGGCCTCAAGTGGTTGGGAATTTGTTTCTCGAAGTCATCAGGGCCTTTTATTCTTACTGCAGAGA
TGCCCTTGGCTCTGATCTTAAACTTAGCTACACCCAGAGTGGAAATTCGCTGATAAGTGCAATCAAGGAA
AACAGAAATGCCTCTGAGATTGTCAAAACGGTAAATTTGCTGATAACTTCTCTAAGCACAGACTTTCTCT
GGGATTATATGACAAGGTGTTTTGAGGAATGCTTTAGACCAGTGAAGCAGCGTTACAGCGTGAGGAACAG
CGTCAGCCCTCCCCCCACGGTCTCGGAGCTCTGCGCCCTCCTGGTCTTCCTGCTGGATGTCATTCCTTTG
GAACTTTACTCTGAGGTGCAAACCCAGTATCTCCCTCAGGTGCTCGGCTGCCTGGTGCAGCCTCTTGCTG
AGGACATGGAGGCCTTAAGTTTACCTGAACTCACGCATGCCTTGAAGACGTGTTTCAAGGTGCTCAGCAA
AGTCCAGATGCCTCCTTCCTACCTCGACACGGAGTCCACCAGCGGAACCTCGAGTCCAGTAAAAGGTGAA
AACGGCAAAATAATTTTGGAAACAAAGGCAGTGATTCCCGGTGACGAAGATGCTTCGTTTCCCCCTCTGA
AGTCTGAGGACAGTGGGATCGGGCTCAGTGCCTCGTCACCGGAGCTCTCTGAGCACTTGAGGGTTCCTCG
AGTTTCTCTGGAAAGGGACGACGTTTGGAAGAAGGGCGGGAGCATGCAGAGGACGTTTCTTTGCATCCAA
GAGCTAATCGCCAACTTTGCCAGCAAGAACATTTTTGGAGTACAGCTGACAGCGTCAGGAGAAGAAAGCA
AGTCCGAGGAGCCTGCAGGGAAGAGGGACAGGGATGGGACGCAGAGCCTGGCAGCCAATGATTCCAGCAG
GAAGAACTCTTGGGAGCCCAAGCCCATCACTGTGCCTCAGTTCAAGCAGATGCTGTCAGACTTGTTCACA
GCACGAGGGTCTCCATTCAAGACAAAAAGTTCAGAGTCACCATCGTCTTCGCCCAGCAGCCCTGCCAGGA
AAAACGGGGGAGAATGGGATGTTGAGAAGGTGGTCATTGACCTGGGGGGTTCCAGGGAGGAACGCAGGGA
GGCCTTTGCCGCCGCCTGCCACCTGCTGCTGGATTGTGCCACTTTCCCTGTCTACCTGTCCGAGGAAGAG
ACCGAGCAGCTCTGTGCAACGCTCTTCCAGCTGCCAGGAGCCGGTGATTCCAGTTTTCCATCTTGGCTGA
AGTCCCTCATGACTATTTGCTGCTGTGTGACTGACTGCTACCTCCAGAACGTGGCCATTTCCACTCTGCT
GGAAGTGATAAACCATTCCCAGTCCCTGGCGCTTGTCATTGAAGACAAGATGAAACGCTATAAGAGCTCT
GGACACAACCCTTTTTTTGGCAAGCTGCAGATGGTGACGGTTCCTCCCATTGCTCCAGGGATATTGAAAG
TCATTGCAGAGAAAACAGATTTCTATCAGAGGGTGGCTCGCGTGCTTTGGAATCAGCTGAACAAAGAGAC
CCGGGAGCATCACGTCACCTGCGTAGAATTGTTCTACCGGCTGCACTGCCTGGCCCCTACGGCCAACATC
TGCGAGGACATCATCTGCCATGCCCTCCTGGACCCTGACAAGGGAACAAGGCTGGAAGCTCTGTTTAGAT
TTTCCGTGATCTGGCATCTGACAAGAGAGATCCAAGGCAGTCGAGTAACATCTCACAATCGCTCCTTTGA
TAGGTCCTTGTTTGTCGTGCTGGACAGCCTGGCCTGCACGGATGGTGCCATCGGTGCGGCAGCCCAGGGC
TGGCTGGTGCGTGCGCTCTCCCTCGGGGACGTGGCTCGCATCCTCGAACCCGTGCTCCTGCTGCTGCTGC
AGCCAAAAACCCAGAGAACCTCCATCCACTGCCTCAAGCAGGAGAACTCGGCCGATGACTTGCACCGTTG
GTTTAACAGGAAGAAAACCTCTTTCAGAGAGGCATGCGCAGTGCCCGAGCCTCAGGAGAGCGGCTCTGAA
GAGCACCTGCCTCTGAGCCAGTTCACCACAGTGGACCGTGAAGCCATTTGGGCCGAAGTGGAGAAGGAGC
CCGAGAAGTACCCGCTGCGAGGCGAGCTGAGCGAGGAAGAGCTGCCCTACTACGTGGAGCTTCCAGACAG
GACGGCCCACGGCGCCCCGGACAGCAGCGAGCACACCGAGTCTGCAGATACAAGCTCCTGCCACACGGAC
AGCGAGAACACGTCCTCCTTCTCCTCCCCTTCCCACGACCTGCAGGAGCTGAGCAACGAAGAGAACTGCT
GTGCACCCATCCCCATGGGGGGCAGGGCGTACCCCAAGCGCTCGGCCCTGCTGGCGGCCTTCCAGTCAGA
AAGCTTCAAGGCTGGGGCCAAGTTAAGCCTGGTGCGGGTGGACTCGGACAAGACGCAGGCTTCTGAGTCG
TTCTCCAGCGACGAGGAGGCGGACTTGGAGCTCCAGGCCCTCACCACATCCAGGCTGCTAAAGCAGCAGC
GGGAAAGGCAGGAGGCCGTCGAGGCCTTGTTCAAGCACATCCTGCTCTACCTGCAGCCCTACGACTCTCG
GCGGGTCCTCTATGCCTTCTCGGTGCTGGAGGCTGTGCTCAAAACCAACCCTAAGGAATTCATCGAGGCT
GTGTCCAGGACTAGCATGGATACCAGCTCCACCGCGCACCTCAACCTCATCTCCAACCTCCTCGCTCGCC
ACCAGGAGGCCCTCATTGGCCAGAGTTTCTACGGAAAGCTCCAGACCCAGGTCCCCAACGTGTGCCCCCA
CTCTCTGCTCCTGGAGCTGCTCACCTACCTCTGCCTGAGCTTCCTGCGCTCCTACTACCCTTGCTATTTG
AAGGTCTCGCACCGAGACATTCTCGGCAACCGGGACGTGCAGGTCAAAAGTGTCGAGGTTTTGATCAGGA
TAATGATGCAGCTGGTCTCAGTGGCCAAGTCTTCGGAAGGGAAGAACGTGGAGTTCATCCACAGCTTGCT
GCAGAGGTGCAAAGTTCAGGAGTTTGTCCTGCTCTCCCTGTCGGCGTCCATGTACACGAGCCAGAAGCGC
TACGGGCTGGCCACCGCCCACCACGGCAGGGCCCTGCCAGAGGACAGCCTCTTTGAGGAGAGTCTCATTA
ACTTGGGTCAGGACCAGATCTGGAGTGAGCACCCGCTGCAGATTGAGCTGCTGAAGCTGCTGCAGGTGCT
GATTGTCTTGGAACACCACCTGGGTCGGGCCCATGAGGAGGCGGAAAACCAGCCCGACCTGTCCCGGGAG
TGGCAGAGAGCCCTGAACTTCCAGCAGGCCATCAGCGCCCTGCAGTACGTGCAGCCCCACCCCCTCACCT
CCCAGGGTCTTCTGGTCTCTGCGGTGGTGAGGGGTCTGCAGCCCGCCTACGGTTACGGCATGCATCCGGC
CTGGGTGAGCTTGGTCACGCATTCCTTGCCCTACTTCGGAAAGTCCCTGGGCTGGACGGTGACACCCTTT
GTTGTCCAGATTTGCAAAAACTTGGATGACTTGGTCAAGCAGTATGAAAGCGAATCTGTGAAGCTCTCTG
TCAGCACAACCTCCAAGAGGGAAAACATTTCTCCAGATTATCCACTCACCCTTCTAGAAGGTCTAACGAC
CATTAGTCATTTTTGTCTTTTGGAACAAGCCAACCAAAACAAAAAGACCATGGCTGCAGGTGATCCTGCC
AACTTGAGGAATGCCAGAAATGCCATTTTGGAAGAGCTGCCTCGAACTGTTAACACCATGGCCCTTCTCT
GGAATGTTCTCAGAAAGGAGGAGACTCAAAAGAGACCTGTCGATCTCCTAGGGGCCACGAAGGGATCCTC
TTCCGTTTACTTTAAAACCACCAAAACCATAAGACAAAAAATTTTAGACTTCTTAAACCCCTTGACGGCC
CATCTTGGGGTTCAGTTGACAGCGGCTGTTGCGGCAGTGTGGAGCAGAAAGAAAGCCCAGCGTCACAGTA
AGATGAAGATTATCCCAACGGCAAGTGCATCCCAGCTAACCCTTGTCGACTTGGTGTGTGCACTCAGCAC
CCTGCAGACTGACACGCTGCTGCACCTGGTGAAGGAGGTGGTGAAGAGGCCACCCCAAGTCAAAGGGGGT
GATGAGAAATCGCCCCTAGTGGACATTCCTGTGTTGCAGTTTTGCTATGCTTTTCTCCAAAGGCTCCCAG
TACCAGCCTTGCAAGAGAACTTTTCTTCACTGTTGGGAGTATTGAAAGAGTCTGTACAGTTGAATCTAGC
CCCACCTGGGTATTTTCTGCTTCTCAGCATGCTGAATGACTTTGTAACAAGAACTCCCAACCTGGAAAAC
AAGAAGGACCAAAAAGACCTGCAGGAAATCACTCAGAAAATCCTAGAAGCTGTGGGGAACATTGCCGGCT
CTTCCTTGGAGCAAACCAGCTGGCTAAGCAGAAACCTGGAAGTGAAGGCCCAACCTCAGGCCTCTCTAGA
AGAATCTGATGCTGAGGAGGACCTGTATGATGCTGCTGCAGCTTCAGCAATGGTGTCTTCATCCGCCCCG
TCGGTGTACAGCGTGCAAGCCCTCTCTCTCCTGGCAGAGGTACTGGCTTCCCTCCTGGACATGGTTTATC
GAAGTGATGAGAAGGAGAAAGCTGTGCCGTTAATCTCCCGTCTGCTTTACTATGTTTTTCCATACTTACG
CAACCACAGTGCCTACAATGCTCCCAGCTTCCGGGCTGGCGCTCAGCTGCTGAGCTCCCTGAGTGGCTAT
GCCTACACAAAGCGAGCCTGGAGGAAGGAGGTCCTGGAGCTGTTTCTCGACCCCGCTTTCTTTCAGATGG
ATACTTCCTGTGTTCATTGGAAGTCCATTATTGACCATCTTTTGACTCATGAGAAAACAATGTTTAAGGA
TTTAATGAACATGCAGAGCAGTTCTTTGAAACTATTCTCAAGTTTTGAACAGAAAGCCATGCTGTTAAAG
CGCCAGGCTTTTGCTGTCTTCAGTGGAGAACTTGATCAATACCACCTTTACCTTCCACTGATACAAGAAC
GCCTGACAGACAATCTCAGAGTTGGACAGACATCCATAGTTGCTGCTCAGATGTTTCTTTTTTTCAGAGT
TTTGCTGCTAAGAATATCTCCTCAACATTTGACTTCATTGTGGCCAATAATGGTCTCTGAATTGATTCAG
ACATTCACACAGCTTGAAGAAGATCTAAAAGATGAAGATGAGTCATTGAGAAGCACCAACAAAGTAAACA
GAACGAAAGTTTCAGTCCCGGATGCAAATGGACCCTCAGTGGGGGAGATACCCCAGAGTGAACTCATCTT
GTATTTATCAGCTTGCAAATTCTTGGACACAGCGCTTTCTTTTCCACCTGACAAGATGCCATTATTTCAA
ATTTATAGGTGGGCATTTATTCCAGAAGTGGACACAGAGGGCCCTGCCTTCCTGTCGGATGTAGAGGAGA
ATCACCAAGAATGCAAACCCCACACTGTCAGGATTCTAGAACTTCTAAAATTAAAGTTTGGGGAAATCAG
TAGCTCTGATGAGATCACCATGAAGAGTGAATTCCCGCTTCTGCGCCAACATTCTGTTTCCAGCATCAGG
CAGTTGATGCCATTCTTCATGACTCTAAATGGTGCATTTAAGACCCAGAGACAGCTGCCTGCTGATAGCC
CAGGAACTCCATTCTTGGACTTTCCTGTCACAGATAGCCCAAGGATCTTAAAACAACTGGAAGAATGCAT
CGAATATGATTTTCTGGAACATCCAGAATGTTGATGACTCAAGGGTGGGCGCGCCGACCCAGCTTTCTTG
TACAAAGTGGTTGATCTAGAGGGCCCGCGGTTCGAAGGTAAGCCTATCCCTAACCCTCTCCTCGGTCTCG
ATTCTACGCGTACCGGTTAGTAATGAGTTTAAACGGGGGAGGCTAACTGAAACACGGAAGGAGACAATAC
CGGAAGGAACCCGCGCTATGACGGCAATAAAAAGACAGAATAAAACGCACGGGTGTTGGGTCGTTTGTTC
ATAAACGCGGGGTTCGGTCCCAGGGCTGGCACTCTGTCGATACCCCACCGAGACCCCATTGGGGCCAATA
CGCCCGCGTTTCTTCCTTTTCCCCACCCCACCCCCCAAGTTCGGGTGAAGGCCCAGGGCTCGCAGCCAAC
GTCGGGGCGGCAGGCCCTGCCATAGCAGATCTGCGCAGCTGGGGCTCTAGGGGGTATCCCC
[124 nt withheld, positions 12102-12225]
C
[91 nt withheld, positions 12227-12317]
A
[49 nt withheld, positions 12319-12367]
CCTTTGACGTTGGAGTCCACGTTCTTT
[37 nt withheld, positions 12395-12431]
ACCCTATCTCGGTCTATTCTTTTGATTTATAAGGGATTTTGCCGATTTCGGCCTATTGGTTAAAAAATGA
GCTGATTTAACAAAAATTTAACGCGAATTATCCTCGAGCTACCGGGTAGGGGAGGCGCTTTTCCCAAGGC
AGTCTGGAGCATGCGCTTTAGCAGCCCCGCTGGGCACTTGGCGCTACACAAGTGGCCTCTGGCCTCGCAC
ACATTCCACATCCACCGGTAGGCGCCAACCGGCTCCGTTCTTTGGTGGCCCCTTCGCGCCACCTTCTACT
CCTCCCCTAGTCAGGAAGTTCCCCCCCGCCCCGCAGCTCGCGTCGTGCAGGACGTGACAAATGGAAGTAG
CACGTCTCACTAGTCTCGTGCAGATGGACAGCACCGCTGAGCAATGGAAGCGGGTAGGCCTTTGGGGCAG
CGGCCAATAGCAGCTTTGCTCCTTCGCTTTCTGGGCTCAGAGGCTGGGAAGGGGTGG
